Addgene plasmid #129268: pSK226
Purpose: dual yTRAP, RNQ1 fusion to aTF2 reporting on [RNQ+] state with mNeonGreen reporter
Depositing lab: Ahmad Khalil. Depositing organization: Boston University Main Campus. Publication: A Genetic Tool to Track Protein Aggregates and Control Prion Inheritance. Newby GA, Kiriakov S, Hallacli E, Kayatekin C, Tsvetkov P, Mancuso CP, Bonner JM, Hesse WR, Chakrabortee S, Manogaran AL, Liebman SW, Lindquist S, Khalil AS. Cell. 2017 Nov 2;171(4):966-979.e18. doi: 10.1016/j.cell.2017.09.041. Epub 2017 Oct 19. PubMed 29056345.
Backbone
  Vector backbone: pSK247
  Backbone manufacturer: Szilvia Kiriakov
  Total vector size (bp): 9928
  Modifications to backbone: LR reaction with pENTR-Rnq1
  Vector type: Yeast Expression
  Selectable markers: Neomycin (select with G418)
Growth in bacteria
  Bacterial resistance: Ampicillin, 100 μg/mL
  Growth temperature: 37°C
  Growth strain: DH5alpha
  Copy number: High Copy
Gene/Insert
  Gene/Insert name: Rnq1 (alt names: YCL028W; SGD:S000000533)
  Species: S. cerevisiae (budding yeast)
  Insert size (bp): 1215
  GenBank ID: NC_001135.5
Terms and licenses: Academic/Nonprofit Terms; Industry Terms: Not Available to Industry
Depositor comments: This is the Rnq1 dual yTRAP sensor plasmid to be used in combination with pSK260. pSK226 should be linearized with NotI-HF enzyme prior to integration into the yeast genome. The sensor integrates into the LEU2 locus, and can be selected for using 100 ug/ml G418.
How to cite: pSK226 was a gift from Ahmad Khalil (Addgene plasmid # 129268 ; http://n2t.net/addgene:129268 ; RRID:Addgene_129268)
