[The description below was written by a language model from this plasmid's Addgene catalogue record and pLannotate feature annotations shown in this document.]
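Description:
pSK226 is a 9,928 bp yeast integrating expression plasmid that carries the Rnq1 sensor of the dual yTRAP system, a genetic tool that reports protein aggregation and prion states through transcriptional output. It was made by a Gateway LR reaction between an Rnq1 entry clone and the pSK247 destination backbone. In E. coli it is maintained at high copy through a ColE1/pUC-type origin with ampicillin resistance. No yeast replication origin is annotated, consistent with its use as an integrating vector. It is linearized and targeted to the LEU2 locus, and the LEU2 promoter and NFS1 fragments (LEU2 and NFS1 are neighbouring genes) plausibly represent the flanking homology. Yeast integrants are selected with G418 through a KanMX-type cassette, in which the Ashbya gossypii TEF promoter and terminator drive an aminoglycoside phosphotransferase.

The payload has two parts. The full-length S. cerevisiae RNQ1 coding sequence (1,215 bp), flanked by attB1 and attB2 sites, is followed by a VP16 activation-domain fragment and HA epitope tags. This matches the recorded fusion of Rnq1 to the synthetic transcription factor aTF2, although the DNA-binding portion of aTF2 and the promoter driving the fusion are not annotated in the feature table. Downstream sits an mNeonGreen reporter ending in the ADH1 terminator, presumably under an aTF2-responsive promoter that is also not annotated. In the yTRAP design, soluble fusion protein can activate the reporter, whereas sequestration into prion aggregates lowers the signal. mNeonGreen fluorescence therefore reads out the [RNQ+] state. The plasmid is intended to be used together with a companion sensor plasmid, pSK260, so that two aggregation states can be tracked in the same cell.
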