Features (pLannotate 1.2.2; 32 found; start..end, strand, type, name):
      1..408     +  promoter       LEU2 promoter: S. cerevisiae LEU2
    961..985     +  protein_bind   attB1: mutant version of attB; recombination site for the Gateway® BP reaction BP Clonase™
    991..2205    +  CDS            RNQ1: RNQ1_YEAST - Experimental evidence at protein level: Swiss-Prot protein existence level 1. Transferable epigenetic modifier which forms a prion responsible for the non-Mendelian trait [PIN+]. The native function of the soluble protein is unknown. From Saccharomyces cerevisiae (strain ATCC 204508 / S288c) (Baker's yeast).
   2207..2231    -  protein_bind   attB2: mutant version of attB; recombination site for the Gateway® BP reaction BP Clonase™
   2235..2262    +  misc_feature   MCS (fragment): pBluescript multiple cloning site
   2326..2559    +  CDS            VP16_HHV11 (fragment): Experimental evidence at protein level: Swiss-Prot protein existence level 1. May play a role in the aggregation of tegument proteins around nucleocapsids during virus morphogenesis. From Human herpesvirus 1 (strain 17) (HHV-1) (Human herpes simplex virus 1).
   2893..2915    +  CDS            3xHA (fragment): three tandem HA epitope tags
   2923..2945    +  CDS            3xHA (fragment): three tandem HA epitope tags
   3052..3078    +  CDS            HA: HA (human influenza hemagglutinin) epitope tag
   3343..3474    +  rep_origin     M13 ori (fragment): M13 bacteriophage origin of replication; arrow indicates direction of (+) strand synthesis
   3475..3492    -  misc_feature   bom (fragment): basis of mobility region from pBR322
   3905..4604    +  CDS            mNeonGreen (fragment): bright monomeric yellow-green fluorescent protein derived from LanYFP (Shaner et al., 2013)
   4625..4812    +  terminator     ADH1 terminator: S. cerevisiae ADH1; transcription terminator for the S. cerevisiae alcohol dehydrogenase 1 (ADH1) gene
   4886..5221    +  promoter       TEF promoter: Ashbya gossypii TEF promoter
   5236..6045    +  CDS            KanR: aminoglycoside phosphotransferase; aph(3')-Ia; confers resistance to kanamycin
   6057..6074    +  terminator     TEF terminator (fragment): Ashbya gossypii TEF terminator
   6442..6609    -  CDS            NFS1 (fragment): NFS1_YEAST - Also known as SPL1 From Saccharomyces cerevisiae (strain ATCC 204508 / S288c) (Baker's yeast).
   6593..6611    -  promoter       T7 promoter: promoter for bacteriophage T7 RNA polymerase
   6614..6771    +  CDS            lacZα (fragment): LacZα fragment of β-galactosidase; lacZ fragment
   6777..6828    -  misc_feature   bom (fragment): basis of mobility region from pBR322
   6847..7003    +  rep_origin     f1 ori (fragment) (sequence partly withheld): f1 bacteriophage origin of replication; arrow indicates direction of (+) strand synthesis
   7003..7224    +  rep_origin     M13 ori (fragment) (sequence partly withheld): M13 bacteriophage origin of replication; arrow indicates direction of (+) strand synthesis
   7225..7274    -  misc_feature   bom (fragment): basis of mobility region from pBR322
   7376..7411    -  CDS            rop (fragment): Rop protein, which maintains plasmids at low copy number; rop
   7506..7610    +  promoter       AmpR promoter: bla
   7611..8471    +  CDS            AmpR: β-lactamase; bla; confers resistance to ampicillin, carbenicillin, and related antibiotics
   8642..9230    +  rep_origin     ori: high-copy-number ColE1/pMB1/pBR322/pUC origin of replication
   9413..9505    +  CDS            lacI (fragment): lac repressor; lacI; The lac repressor binds to the lac operator to inhibit transcription in E. coli. This inhibition can be relieved by adding lactose or isopropyl-β-D-thiogalactopyranoside (IPTG).
   9518..9539    +  protein_bind   CAP binding site: CAP binding activates transcription in the presence of cAMP. E. coli catabolite activator protein
   9554..9572    +  promoter       lac UV5 promoter (fragment): E. coli lac promoter with an "up" mutation
   9594..9610    +  protein_bind   lac operator: The lac repressor binds to the lac operator to inhibit transcription in E. coli. This inhibition can be relieved by adding lactose or isopropyl-β-D-thiogalactopyranoside (IPTG). lac repressor encoded by lacI
   9712..9789    +  CDS            YO192_YEAST (fragment): Experimental evidence at protein level: Swiss-Prot protein existence level 1. From Saccharomyces cerevisiae (strain ATCC 204508 / S288c) (Baker's yeast).
>Addgene plasmid #129268 | pSK226 | addgene full sequence | sequence record 255490 | Addgene NGS Result
AACTGTGGGAATACTCAGGTATCGTAAGATGCAAGAGTTCGAATCTCTTAGCAACCATTATTTTTTTCCT
CAACATAACGAGAACACACAGGGGCGCTATCGCACAGAATCAAATTCGATGACTGGAAATTTTTTGTTAA
TTTCAGAGGTCGCCTGACGCATATACCTTTTTCAACTGAAAAATTGGGAGAAAAAGGAAAGGTGAGAGCG
CCGGAACCGGCTTTTCATATAGAATAGAGAAGCGTTCATGACTAAATGCTTGCATCACAATACTTGAAGT
TGACAATATTATTTAAGGACCTATTGTTTTTTCCAATAGGTGGTTAGCAATCGTCTTACTTTCTAACTTT
TCTTACCTTTTACATTTCAGCAATATATATATATATATTTCAAGGATATACCATTCTAATGTCTGCCCCT
AAGATGGCGTCGTACGCTGCACCGAGTGCAACCACACAAAAATCATACAACGAATGGTATATGCTTCATT
TCTTTGTTTCGCATTAGCTGCGCTATTTGACTCAAATTATTATTTTTTACTAAGACGACGCGTCACAGTG
TTCGAGTCTGTGTCATTTCTTTTGTAATTCTCTTAAACCACTTCATAAAGTTGTGAAGTTCATAGCAAAA
TTCTTCCGCAAAAAGATGAATCTTAGTTCTCAGCCCACCAAAAGAGGTACATGCTAAGATCATACAGAAG
TTATTGTCACTTCTTACCTTGCTCTTAAATGTACATTACAACCGGGTATTATATCTTACATCATCGTATA
ATATGATCTTTCTTTATGGAGAAAATTTTTTTTTCACTCGACCAAAGCTCCCATTGCTTCTGAAGAGTGT
AGTGTATATTGGTACATCTTCTCTTGAAAGACTCCATTGTACTGTAACAAAAAGCGGTTTCTTCATCGAC
TTGCTCGGAATAACATCTATATCTGCCCACTAGCAACAGCTAGCCCCATCACAAGTTTGTACAAAAAAGC
AGGCTACAAAATGGATACGGATAAGTTAATCTCAGAGGCTGAGTCTCATTTTTCTCAAGGAAACCATGCA
GAAGCTGTTGCGAAGTTGACATCCGCAGCTCAGTCGAACCCCAATGACGAGCAAATGTCAACTATTGAAT
CATTAATTCAAAAAATCGCAGGATACGTCATGGACAACCGTAGTGGTGGTAGTGACGCCTCGCAAGATCG
TGCTGCTGGTGGTGGTTCATCTTTTATGAACACTTTAATGGCAGACTCTAAGGGTTCTTCCCAAACGCAA
CTAGGAAAACTAGCTTTGTTAGCCACAGTGATGACACACTCATCAAATAAAGGTTCTTCTAACAGAGGGT
TTGACGTAGGGACTGTCATGTCAATGCTAAGTGGTTCTGGCGGCGGGAGCCAAAGTATGGGTGCTTCCGG
CCTGGCTGCCTTGGCTTCTCAATTCTTTAAGTCAGGTAACAATTCCCAAGGTCAGGGACAAGGTCAAGGT
CAAGGTCAAGGTCAAGGACAAGGTCAAGGTCAAGGTTCTTTTACTGCTTTGGCGTCTTTGGCTTCATCTT
TCATGAATTCCAACAACAATAATCAGCAAGGTCAAAATCAAAGCTCCGGTGGTTCCTCCTTTGGAGCACT
GGCTTCTATGGCAAGCTCTTTTATGCATTCCAATAATAATCAGAACTCCAACAATAGTCAACAGGGCTAT
AACCAATCCTATCAAAACGGTAACCAAAATAGTCAAGGTTACAATAATCAACAGTACCAAGGTGGCAACG
GTGGTTACCAACAACAACAGGGACAATCTGGTGGTGCTTTTTCCTCATTGGCCTCCATGGCTCAATCTTA
CTTAGGTGGTGGACAAACTCAATCCAACCAACAGCAATACAATCAACAAGGCCAAAACAACCAGCAGCAA
TACCAGCAACAAGGCCAAAACTATCAGCATCAACAACAGGGTCAGCAGCAGCAACAAGGCCACTCCAGTT
CATTCTCAGCTTTGGCTTCCATGGCAAGTTCCTACCTGGGCAATAACTCCAATTCAAATTCGAGTTATGG
GGGCCAGCAACAGGCTAATGAGTATGGTAGACCGCAACAGAATGGTCAACAGCAATCCAATGAGTACGGA
AGACCGCAATACGGCGGAAACCAGAACTCCAATGGACAGCACGAATCCTTCAATTTTTCTGGCAACTTTT
CTCAACAGAACAATAACGGCAACCAGAACCGCTACAACCCAGCTTTCTTGTACAAAGTGGTGATGGGCTG
CAGGAATTCGATATCAAGCTTAATGGCTCCAAAGAAGAAGAGAAAGGTTGGTATTCATGGTGTTCCAGTT
GATGGTGGTTTACAAGCTCCACCAACTGATGTTTCTTTGGGTGATGAATTGCATTTGGATGGTGAAGATG
TTGCTATGGCTCATGCTGATGCTTTGGATGATTTTGATTTGGATATGTTGGGTGACGGTGATTCTCCAGG
TCCAGGTTTTACTCCACATGATTCTGCTCCATATGGTGCTTTAGATATGGCTGACTTTGAATTCGAACAA
ATGTTCACCGATGCCTTGGGTATTGATGAATATGGTGGTGGTGCTAGACCCGGGGAGCGCCCCTTCCAGT
GTCGCATTTGCATGCGGAACTTTTCGAGAAATTTCATTTTGCAAAGACATACCCGTACTCATACCGGTGA
AAAACCGTTTCAGTGTCGGATCTGTATGCGAAATTTCTCCGATAGAGCTAATTTGAGAAGACATCTACGT
ACGCACACCGGCGAGAAGCCATTCCAATGCCGAATATGCATGCGCAACTTCAGTAGACATGATCAATTGA
CTAGACACCTAAAAACCCACCTGAGAGGTTCTGCCGGCGAATTGGCTTTGAAATTGGCTGGTTTGGATAT
CAATTCTGGTTCTGCTGCTAGATACCCATATGATGTTCCAGATTATGCTGGTTACCCTTACGATGTTCCT
GACTACGCAGGTTCTTATCCATACGATGTACCTGATTATGCCTCAAGATATCCTTATGACGTCCCTGATT
ACGCCGGTTATCCATATGACGTACCAGACTACGCTGGTAGTTACCCATACGACGTCCCAGATTACGCTTC
TTCATAATGAGGGCCCTCATGTAATTTCTTGCAAACATAAGTAAATGCAAACACAATAATACCGATCATA
AAGCATTTTCTTCTATATTAAAAAACAAGGTTTAATAAAGCTGTTATATATATATATATATATATAGACG
TATAATTAGTTTAGTTCTTTTTGTACCATATACCATAAACAAGGTAAACTTCACCTCTCAATATATCTAG
AATTTCATAAAAATATCTAGCAAGGTTTCAACTCCTTCAATCACGTTTTCATCACTCAACCCTATCTCGG
TCTATTCTTTTGATTTATAAGGGATTTTGCCGATTTCGGCCTATTGGTTAAAAAATGAGCTGATTTAACA
AAAATTTAACGCGAATTTTAACAAAATATTAACGTTTACAATTTCCTGATGCGGTATTTTCTTTAATTAA
TGAGGACGTGTAGTTTAATTGAGGACGTGTGGTTCTAAAGTGAGGACGTGTATTAAATATGAGGACGTGT
TTAAAGCATTGAGGACGTGTCCTAAATCTGAGGACGTGTAATTATCTGAGGACGTGTTTTAGAAGTGAGG
ACGTGTGGCCGGCCCAGATCCGCCAGGCGTGTATATATAGCGTGGATGGCCAGGCAACTTTAGTGCTGAC
ACATACAGGCATATATATATGTGTGCGACGACACATGATCATATGGCATGCATGTGCTCTGTATGTATAT
AAAACTCTTGTTTTCTTCTTTTCTCTAAATATTCTTTCCTTATACATTAGGACCTTTGCAGCATAAATTA
CTATACTTCTATAGACACACAAACACAAATACACACACTGTTTAAACAAAAAATGGGCGAGGAGGATAAC
ATGGCCTCTCTCCCAGCGACACATGAGTTACACATCTTTGGCTCCATCAACGGTGTGGACTTTGACATGG
TGGGTCAGGGCACCGGCAATCCAAATGATGGTTATGAGGAGTTAAACCTGAAGTCCACCAAGGGTGACCT
CCAGTTCTCCCCCTGGATTCTGGTCCCTCATATCGGGTATGGCTTCCATCAGTACCTGCCCTACCCTGAC
GGGATGTCGCCTTTCCAGGCCGCCATGGTAGATGGCTCCGGATACCAAGTCCATCGCACAATGCAGTTTG
AAGATGGTGCCTCCCTTACTGTTAACTACCGCTACACCTACGAGGGAAGCCACATCAAAGGAGAGGCCCA
GGTGAAGGGGACTGGTTTCCCTGCTGACGGTCCTGTGATGACCAACTCGCTGACCGCTGCGGACTGGTGC
AGGTCGAAGAAGACTTACCCCAACGACAAAACCATCATCAGTACCTTTAAGTGGAGTTACACCACTGGAA
ATGGCAAGCGCTACCGGAGCACTGCGCGGACCACCTACACCTTTGCCAAGCCAATGGCGGCTAACTATCT
GAAGAACCAGCCGATGTACGTGTTCCGTAAGACGGAGCTCAAGCACTCCAAGACCGAGCTCAACTTCAAG
GAGTGGCAAAAGGCCTTTACCGATGTGATGGGCATGGACGAGCTGTACAAGTAAGGCGCGCCACTTCTAA
ATAAGCGAATTTCTTATGATTTATGATTTTTATTATTAAATAAGTTATAAAAAAAATAAGTGTATACAAA
TTTTAAAGTGACTCTTAGGTTTTAAAACGAAAATTCTTATTCTTGAGTAACTCTTTCCTGTAGGTCAGGT
TGCTTTCTCAGGTATAGTATGAGGTCGCTCTTATTGACCACACCTCTACCGGCAGATCCGCTAGGGATAA
CAGGGTAATATAGATCGTTTAGCTTGCCTCGTCCCCGCCGGGTCACCCGGCCAGCGACATGGAGGCCCAG
AATACCCTCCTTGACAGTCTTGACGTGCGCAGCTCAGGGGCATGATGTGACTGTCGCCCGTACATTTAGC
CCATACATCCCCATGTATAATCATTTGCATCCATACATTTTGATGGCCGCACGGCGCGAAGCAAAAATTA
CGGCTCCTCGCTGCAGACCTGCGAGCAGGGAAACGCTCCCCTCACAGACGCGTTGAATTGTCCCCACGCC
GCGCCCCTGTAGAGAAATATAAAAGGTTAGGATTTGCCACTGAGGTTCTTCTTTCATATACTTCCTTTTA
AAATCTTGCTAGGATACAGTTCTCACATCACATCCGAACATCAATTGAAACAACCATGGGTAAGGAAAAG
ACTCACGTTTCGAGGCCGCGATTAAATTCCAACATGGATGCTGATTTATATGGGTATAAATGGGCTCGCG
ATAATGTCGGGCAATCAGGTGCGACAATCTATCGATTGTATGGGAAGCCCGATGCGCCAGAGTTGTTTCT
GAAACATGGCAAAGGTAGCGTTGCCAATGATGTTACAGATGAGATGGTCAGACTAAACTGGCTGACGGAA
TTTATGCCTCTTCCGACCATCAAGCATTTTATCCGTACTCCTGATGATGCATGGTTACTCACCACTGCGA
TCCCCGGCAAAACAGCATTCCAGGTATTAGAAGAATATCCTGATTCAGGTGAAAATATTGTTGATGCGCT
GGCAGTGTTCCTGCGCCGGTTGCATTCGATTCCTGTTTGTAATTGTCCTTTTAACAGCGATCGCGTATTT
CGTCTCGCTCAGGCGCAATCACGAATGAATAACGGTTTGGTTGATGCGAGTGATTTTGATGACGAGCGTA
ATGGCTGGCCTGTTGAACAAGTCTGGAAAGAAATGCATAAGCTTTTGCCATTCTCACCGGATTCAGTCGT
CACTCATGGTGATTTCTCACTTGATAACCTTATTTTTGACGAGGGGAAATTAATAGGTTGTATTGATGTT
GGACGAGTCGGAATCGCAGACCGATACCAGGATCTTGCCATCCTATGGAACTGCCTCGGTGAGTTTTCTC
CTTCATTACAGAAACGGCTTTTTCAAAAATATGGTATTGATAATCCTGATATGAATAAATTGCAGTTTCA
TTTGATGCTCGATGAGTTTTTCTAAAGATCTTCAGTACTGACAATAAAAAGATTGCTTAAAAAGATTCTC
TTTTTTTATGATATTTGTACATAAACTTTATAAATGAAATTCATAATAGAAACGACACGAAATTACAAAA
TGGAATATGTTCATAGGGTAGACGAAACTATATACGCAATCTACATACATTTATCAAGAAGGAGAAAAAG
GAGGATGTAAAGGAATACAGGTAAGCAAATTGATACTAATGGCTCAACGTGATAAGGAAAAAGAATTGCA
CTTTAACATTAATATTGACAAGGAGGAGGGCACCACACAAAAAGTTAGGTGTAACAGAAAATCATGAAAC
TATGATTCCTAATTTATATATTGGAGGATTTTCTCTAAAAAAAAAAAAATACAACAAATAAAAAACACTC
AATGACCTGACCATTTGATGGAGTTTAAGTCAATACCTCCTTGAACCATTTCCCATAATGGTGAAAGTTC
CCTCAAGAATTTTACTCTGTCAGAAACGGCCTTAACGACGTAGGCGGCCGCTCTAGAACTAGTGGATCGA
TCCCCAATTCGCCCTATAGTGAGTCGTATTACAATTCACTGGCCGTCGTTTTACAACGTCGTGACTGGGA
AAACCCTGGCGTTACCCAACTTAATCGCCTTGCAGCACATCCCCCTTTCGCCAGCTGGCGTAATAGCGAA
GAGGCCCGCACCGATCGCCCTTCCCAACAGTTGCGCAGCCTGAATGGCGAATGGCGCCTGATGCGGTATT
TTCTCCTTACGCATCTGTGCGGTATTTCACACCGCATA
[95 nt withheld, positions 6829-6923]
T
[46 nt withheld, positions 6925-6970]
C
[63 nt withheld, positions 6972-7034]
CCTTTGACGTTGGAGTCCACGTTCTTT
[37 nt withheld, positions 7062-7098]
ACTCTATCTCGGGCTATTCTTTTGATTTATAAGGGATTTTGCCGATTTCGGTCTATTGGTTAAAAAATGA
GCTGATTTAACAAAAATTTAACGCGAATTTTAACAAAATATTAACGTTTACAATTTTATGGTGCACTCTC
AGTACAATCTGCTCTGATGCCGCATAGTTAAGCCAGCCCCGACACCCGCCAACACCCGCTGACGCGCCCT
GACGGGCTTGTCTGCTCCCGGCATCCGCTTACAGACAAGCTGTGACCGTCTCCGGGAGCTGCATGTGTCA
GAGGTTTTCACCGTCATCACCGAAACGCGCGAGACGAAAGGGCCTCGTGATACGCCTATTTTTATAGGTT
AATGTCATGATAATAATGGTTTCTTAGACGTCAGGTGGCACTTTTCGGGGAAATGTGCGCGGAACCCCTA
TTTGTTTATTTTTCTAAATACATTCAAATATGTATCCGCTCATGAGACAATAACCCTGATAAATGCTTCA
ATAATATTGAAAAAGGAAGAGTATGAGTATTCAACATTTCCGTGTCGCCCTTATTCCCTTTTTTGCGGCA
TTTTGCCTTCCTGTTTTTGCTCACCCAGAAACGCTGGTGAAAGTAAAAGATGCTGAAGATCAGTTGGGTG
CACGAGTGGGTTACATCGAACTGGATCTCAACAGCGGTAAGATCCTTGAGAGTTTTCGCCCCGAAGAACG
TTTTCCAATGATGAGCACTTTTAAAGTTCTGCTATGTGGCGCGGTATTATCCCGTATTGACGCCGGGCAA
GAGCAACTCGGTCGCCGCATACACTATTCTCAGAATGACTTGGTTGAGTACTCACCAGTCACAGAAAAGC
ATCTTACGGATGGCATGACAGTAAGAGAATTATGCAGTGCTGCCATAACCATGAGTGATAACACTGCGGC
CAACTTACTTCTGACAACGATCGGAGGACCGAAGGAGCTAACCGCTTTTTTGCACAACATGGGGGATCAT
GTAACTCGCCTTGATCGTTGGGAACCGGAGCTGAATGAAGCCATACCAAACGACGAGCGTGACACCACGA
TGCCTGTAGCAATGGCAACAACGTTGCGCAAACTATTAACTGGCGAACTACTTACTCTAGCTTCCCGGCA
ACAATTAATAGACTGGATGGAGGCGGATAAAGTTGCAGGACCACTTCTGCGCTCGGCCCTTCCGGCTGGC
TGGTTTATTGCTGATAAATCTGGAGCCGGTGAGCGTGGGTCTCGCGGTATCATTGCAGCACTGGGGCCAG
ATGGTAAGCCCTCCCGTATCGTAGTTATCTACACGACGGGGAGTCAGGCAACTATGGATGAACGAAATAG
ACAGATCGCTGAGATAGGTGCCTCACTGATTAAGCATTGGTAACTGTCAGACCAAGTTTACTCATATATA
CTTTAGATTGATTTAAAACTTCATTTTTAATTTAAAAGGATCTAGGTGAAGATCCTTTTTGATAATCTCA
TGACCAAAATCCCTTAACGTGAGTTTTCGTTCCACTGAGCGTCAGACCCCGTAGAAAAGATCAAAGGATC
TTCTTGAGATCCTTTTTTTCTGCGCGTAATCTGCTGCTTGCAAACAAAAAAACCACCGCTACCAGCGGTG
GTTTGTTTGCCGGATCAAGAGCTACCAACTCTTTTTCCGAAGGTAACTGGCTTCAGCAGAGCGCAGATAC
CAAATACTGTTCTTCTAGTGTAGCCGTAGTTAGGCCACCACTTCAAGAACTCTGTAGCACCGCCTACATA
CCTCGCTCTGCTAATCCTGTTACCAGTGGCTGCTGCCAGTGGCGATAAGTCGTGTCTTACCGGGTTGGAC
TCAAGACGATAGTTACCGGATAAGGCGCAGCGGTCGGGCTGAACGGGGGGTTCGTGCACACAGCCCAGCT
TGGAGCGAACGACCTACACCGAACTGAGATACCTACAGCGTGAGCTATGAGAAAGCGCCACGCTTCCCGA
AGGGAGAAAGGCGGACAGGTATCCGGTAAGCGGCAGGGTCGGAACAGGAGAGCGCACGAGGGAGCTTCCA
GGGGGAAACGCCTGGTATCTTTATAGTCCTGTCGGGTTTCGCCACCTCTGACTTGAGCGTCGATTTTTGT
GATGCTCGTCAGGGGGGCGGAGCCTATGGAAAAACGCCAGCAACGCGGCCTTTTTACGGTTCCTGGCCTT
TTGCTGGCCTTTTGCTCACATGTTCTTTCCTGCGTTATCCCCTGATTCTGTGGATAACCGTATTACCGCC
TTTGAGTGAGCTGATACCGCTCGCCGCAGCCGAACGACCGAGCGCAGCGAGTCAGTGAGCGAGGAAGCGG
AAGAGCGCCCAATACGCAAACCGCCTCTCCCCGCGCGTTGGCCGATTCATTAATGCAGCTGGCACGACAG
GTTTCCCGACTGGAAAGCGGGCAGTGAGCGCAACGCAATTAATGTGAGTTAGCTCACTCATTAGGCACCC
CAGGCTTTACACTTTATGCTTCCGCGGCTCGTATGTTGTGTGGAATTGTGAGCGGATAACAATTTCACAC
AGGAAACAGCTATGACCATGATTACGCCACTAGTCCGAGGCCTCGAGATCCGATATCGCCGTGGCGGCCG
CCGAGGAGAACTTCTAGTATATCTACATACCTAATATTATTGCCTTATTAAAAATGGAATCCCAACGATT
ACATCAAAATCCACATTCTCTTCAAAATCAATTGTCCTGTACTTCCTTGTTCATGTGTGTTCAAAAACGT
TATATTTATAGGATAATTATACTCTATTTCTCAACAAGTAATTGGTTGTTTGGCCGAGCGGTCTAAGGCG
CCTGATTCAAGAAATATCTTGACCGCAGTT
